>Addgene plasmid #61241 | pENTR-MYC-hDIXDC1-L-F630S | addgene partial sequence | sequence record 102966 | pENTR-F 5'-CTACAAACTCTTCCTGTTAGTTAG-3'
ATGATTTTATTTTGACTGATAGTGACCTGTTCGTTGCAACAAATTGATAAGCAATGCTTTTTTATAATGC
CAACTTTGTACAAAAAAGCAGGCTCCACCATGGAGCAGAAGCTTATCTCCGAGGAGGACCTCGGTGGCGG
CCTCGGTTCTATGGGAACCAATTCAGTCGACCTAGCCTGCCTGACCCGAGGGAACTTACTGGACGTCCTG
CAGGAGGGCTTCAATGAGCAACAGCTGCAGGCCTATGTGGCCTGGGTGAATGCACAGCTGAAGAAGAGGC
CAGCAGTGAAGCCTGTGCAGGACCTGCGACAAGATCTCCGGGATGGGGTGATCCTGGCATATCTCATCGA
GATTGTTGCAGGAGAAAAGCTGAGTGGGGTACAGCTGAGTCCCGGTAACCAACAGGAGATGAAGAATAAT
GTGGAGAAAGTGCTACAGTTTGTGGCCTCTAAAAAGATTCGTATGCACCAGACTTCGGCTAAAGATATTG
TGGATGGAAACCTGAAGTCTATCATGAGGCTGGTCCTTGCCTTGGCAGCTCATTTCAAACCTGGCTCCAG
CAGGACGGTGAACCAAGGACGGGACTCCAGAGCCCCTCTGCAAAGTCACCGACCACACTGTGCCACTGCT
GTTGCCCAGGGAGCAGCTGCTGCTCTGGCCGATGTGTGTCATGACATGTCCCGATCAGGACGGGATGTCT
TTCGATATAGACAGAGGAACAGCAGCATGGATGAGGAAATTGAGAATCCATACTGGAGTGTGCGGGCCCT
AGTGCAGCAGTACGAAGGGCAACAAAGGTCCCCGTCTGAATCCAGCTGCTCCAGCCTGACTTCACCCAGT
CCAATCCACAGTGCAAAGAGCGAGTCCATTATAACC
