>Addgene plasmid #61241 | pENTR-MYC-hDIXDC1-L-F630S | addgene partial sequence | sequence record 103026 | pENTR4-R 5'-attttgagacacgggccaga-3'
TTTATTTTGACTGATAGTGACCTGTTCGTTGCAACAAATTGATAAGCAATGCTTTCTTATAATGCCAACT
TTGTACAAGAAAGCTGGGTCTAGATATCTCGAGTGCGGCCGCTTAATTCTCTCCATGGTCTTCTTCCACC
CAAGCTACAATTTTCCCTTCCCATCCAGGGATGGCATCATCATCATGGAAAATCTCCTCTTTGACAGTGC
CAAACTCAGGATCCAGTGCTTTGAAGTGATACCGGTGATTTCCTTCCCGATCAATAGCTGCTTTAGAATC
CTTTAACGTCACCTCCTCCAACCTCTTTGGTATATTGACCATGAAGGGCGTAAGTGACCGGTCAGTGAAA
TAGAGCACTTTAGTACAGGTGCTGCTGACAGTTGGAGAGCTCTGTGAGTGAGGCAACTTTGAGTTAGGGG
GCCAGGACTCCCGGTATTCACTACCTACTTGAGTTCTGGGTGACTTGACCCGAACCTTTCTTTCTTGTTT
CTTCTGCGTCTCCATAACATGCAGGCGCTCCATGAGGCTAGAAATGCCCTGCTCCAAGCTGTCAATAGTG
TGGTGCTGAGGATCGTGGCCACTGAAGCTGTTGCGCAGGCTGCGGAGAGCATCTCGAACAAGCTGCAGGT
CGCTGGTCCCTCTGTTGCTGACTGAAGTAGCTCCTTTTCCTGCCGTTGGAAGGAGAAAACCATTGCTTTG
AGAGTTGTGACTGTTGTAGTTGGTCGCCTCATCTGCCTCTCTTTTCATACAGTGAGCCAAGAGGACATCT
TTGTGTTCTAGCTCTCGCTCTA
