[The description below was written by a language model from this plasmid's Addgene catalogue record.]
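Description:
pENTR-MYC-hDIXDC1-L-F630S is a Gateway-style entry clone built on the pENTR-MYC backbone (about 2.3 kb), giving a total plasmid of roughly 4.2 kb. It is propagated in standard E. coli cloning strains under kanamycin selection; the copy number is listed as unknown, and no feature table is provided, so the origin of replication and the exact recombination sites are not documented. Entry vectors of this class normally flank the insert with attL sites so that the open reading frame can be moved by LR recombination into destination vectors. They generally lack a promoter for expression in eukaryotic cells, and no promoter is stated here.

The insert, about 1.9 kb, is the long isoform of human DIXDC1 (also called Ccd1), corresponding to the referenced human mRNA entry, with an N-terminal MYC epitope tag for detection or immunoprecipitation with anti-MYC antibodies. The coding sequence carries a point mutation changing phenylalanine 630 to serine. The record does not explain the functional consequence of this substitution, and the cloning method is listed as unknown.

The stated purpose is simply to serve as an entry clone encoding long-isoform DIXDC1, so its practical use is as a shuttle source for generating MYC-tagged mutant DIXDC1 expression constructs in destination vectors of choice. The associated publication concerns an AMPK-independent signalling pathway downstream of the LKB1 tumour suppressor that controls Snail1 and metastatic potential, suggesting that this mutant was made for comparison with wild-type DIXDC1 in that context.
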