Addgene plasmid #61241: pENTR-MYC-hDIXDC1-L-F630S
Purpose: Entry clone encoding long isoform of human DIXDC1
Depositing lab: Reuben Shaw. Depositing organization: Salk Institute for Biological Studies. Publication: An AMPK-independent signaling pathway downstream of the LKB1 tumor suppressor controls Snail1 and metastatic potential. Goodwin JM, Svensson RU, Lou HJ, Winslow MM, Turk BE, Shaw RJ. Mol Cell. 2014 Aug 7;55(3):436-50. doi: 10.1016/j.molcel.2014.06.021. Epub 2014 Jul 17. PubMed 25042806.
Backbone
  Vector backbone: pENTR-MYC
  Backbone size w/o insert (bp): 2333
  Total vector size (bp): 4200
  Vector type: ENTR Clone
Growth in bacteria
  Bacterial resistance: Kanamycin, 50 μg/mL
  Growth temperature: 37°C
  Growth strain: DH5alpha
  Copy number: Unknown
Gene/Insert
  Gene/Insert name: human DIXDC1 (alt name: Ccd1)
  Species: H. sapiens (human)
  Insert size (bp): 1900
  Mutation: Changed Phenylalanine 630 to Serine
  GenBank ID: NM_001037954.3
  Entrez Gene: DIXDC1 (a.k.a. CCD1)
  Tag / fusion protein: MYC (N terminal on insert)
  Cloning method: Unknown
  Sequencing primers: 5′ pENTR-F
Terms and licenses: Academic/Nonprofit Terms; Industry Terms: Not Available to Industry
How to cite: pENTR-MYC-hDIXDC1-L-F630S was a gift from Reuben Shaw (Addgene plasmid # 61241 ; http://n2t.net/addgene:61241 ; RRID:Addgene_61241)
